Addgene plasmid #240462: pSE92: pFuGW-G14p-EYFP
Purpose: A synthetic GAL4 promoter comprising 14 tandem GAL4 binding sites (G14p) regulating EYFP
Depositing lab: Lior Nissim. Depositing organization: Hebrew University. Publication: Optimized pipeline and designer cells for synthetic-biology-based high-throughput screening of viral protease inhibitors. Edri S, El-Atawneh S, Ernst T, Elnekave M, Katzman C, Lanton T, Aldar I, Wolk O, Stern N, Goldblum A, Nissim L. Cell Rep Methods. 2025 Aug 5:101139. doi: 10.1016/j.crmeth.2025.101139. PubMed 40780218.
Backbone
  Vector backbone: FuGw
  Total vector size (bp): 9056
  Vector type: Lentiviral
Growth in bacteria
  Bacterial resistance: Ampicillin, 100 μg/mL
  Growth temperature: 37°C
  Growth strain: NEB Stable
  Copy number: High Copy
Gene/Insert 1
  Gene/Insert name: EYFP
  Insert size (bp): 705
Gene/Insert 2
  Gene/Insert name: G14p
  Insert size (bp): 306
Terms and licenses: Academic/Nonprofit Terms; Industry Terms: Not Available to Industry
How to cite: pSE92: pFuGW-G14p-EYFP was a gift from Lior Nissim (Addgene plasmid # 240462 ; http://n2t.net/addgene:240462 ; RRID:Addgene_240462)
