[The description below was written by a language model from this plasmid's Addgene catalogue record and pLannotate feature annotations shown in this document.]
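Description:
pSE92: pFuGW-G14p-EYFP is a 9,056 bp lentiviral transfer plasmid built on the FuGW backbone and carrying a GAL4-responsive fluorescent reporter. It is propagated in E. coli as a high-copy plasmid through a ColE1/pUC-type origin with ampicillin selection (AmpR), and an f1 origin is also present. Outside the viral region the backbone carries an SV40 promoter/EM7-driven BleoR cassette with an SV40 poly(A) signal, which could confer Zeocin resistance, although the record does not describe its use.

The annotated viral elements are a CMV enhancer/promoter fused to a truncated HIV-1 5' LTR, which allows Tat-independent production of genomic RNA in packaging cells. These are followed by the Ψ packaging signal with a gag fragment, the RRE for Rev-dependent nuclear export, the cPPT/CTS, a WPRE to enhance transcript expression, and a downstream truncated LTR followed by a bGH poly(A) signal.

The payload is G14p, a 306 bp synthetic promoter made of 14 tandem GAL4 binding sites, regulating a 705 bp EYFP coding sequence. The automated annotation recognised only a short UAS fragment in the promoter region and labelled the fluorescent protein ORF as a PhiYFP fragment, whereas the catalogue identifies it as EYFP. In the table, the reporter features are annotated on the opposite strand from the viral elements, so its orientation relative to the viral genome should be checked against the sequence.

EYFP output should depend on a GAL4 DNA-binding-domain transcriptional activator supplied separately, making the construct a readout module for synthetic gene circuits. The associated publication concerns designer cells for high-throughput screening of viral protease inhibitors.
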