Features (pLannotate 1.2.2; 30 found; start..end, strand, type, name):
    410..430     -  misc_feature   MCS (fragment): pBluescript multiple cloning site
    450..468     +  protein_bind   5X UAS (fragment): five tandem copies of the "ScaI site" 17-mer CGGAGTACTGTCCTCCG, an upstream activating sequence (UAS) that efficiently binds yeast Gal4 (Webster et al., 1988; Pfeiffer et al., 2010) GAL4
    855..1557    +  CDS            PhiYFP (fragment): Phialidium yellow fluorescent proteim mammalian codon-optimized
   1601..1718    -  misc_feature   cPPT/CTS: central polypurine tract and central termination sequence of HIV-1
   1768..1868    -  CDS            Rev (fragment): human immunodeficiency virus 1 (HIV-1) Rev protein; rev; enhances nuclear export of unspliced and incompletely spliced viral mRNAs
   2245..2478    -  misc_feature   RRE: The Rev response element (RRE) of HIV-1 allows for Rev-dependent mRNA export from the nucleus to the cytoplasm.
   2624..2987    -  CDS            HIV-1 gag (fragment): gag protein from human immunodeficiency virus 1; gag
   2971..3096    -  misc_feature   HIV-1 Ψ: packaging signal of human immunodeficiency virus type 1
   3143..3323    -  LTR            5' LTR (truncated): truncated 5' long terminal repeat (LTR) from HIV-1
   3341..3540    -  promoter       CMV promoter: human cytomegalovirus (CMV) immediate early promoter
   3541..3920    -  enhancer       CMV enhancer: human cytomegalovirus immediate early enhancer
   4075..4127    +  misc_feature   bom (fragment): basis of mobility region from pBR322
   4186..4290    +  promoter       AmpR promoter: bla
   4291..5151    +  CDS            AmpR: β-lactamase; bla; confers resistance to ampicillin, carbenicillin, and related antibiotics
   5322..5910    +  rep_origin     ori: high-copy-number ColE1/pMB1/pBR322/pUC origin of replication
   6093..6185    +  CDS            lacI (fragment): lac repressor; lacI; The lac repressor binds to the lac operator to inhibit transcription in E. coli. This inhibition can be relieved by adding lactose or isopropyl-β-D-thiogalactopyranoside (IPTG).
   6198..6219    +  protein_bind   CAP binding site: CAP binding activates transcription in the presence of cAMP. E. coli catabolite activator protein
   6234..6264    +  promoter       lac promoter: promoter for the E. coli lac operon
   6272..6288    +  protein_bind   lac operator: The lac repressor binds to the lac operator to inhibit transcription in E. coli. This inhibition can be relieved by adding lactose or isopropyl-β-D-thiogalactopyranoside (IPTG). lac repressor encoded by lacI
   6361..6482    -  polyA_signal   SV40 poly(A) signal: SV40 polyadenylation signal
   6477..6602    -  CDS            ble (fragment): BLE_KLEPN - Experimental evidence at protein level: Swiss-Prot protein existence level 1. Binding protein with a strong affinity to the bleomycin family of antibiotics. Binds to CL990; an antimitotic-antibiotic compound. From Klebsiella pneumoniae.
   6612..6986    -  CDS            BleoR: antibiotic-binding protein; Sh ble from Streptoalloteichus hindustanus; confers resistance to bleomycin, phleomycin, and Zeocin™
   7005..7052    -  promoter       EM7 promoter: synthetic bacterial promoter&nbsp
   7100..7429    -  promoter       SV40 promoter: SV40 enhancer and early promoter
   7443..7871    -  rep_origin     f1 ori (sequence partly withheld): f1 bacteriophage origin of replication; arrow indicates direction of (+) strand synthesis
   7892..7913    -  promoter       SV40 promoter (fragment): SV40 enhancer and early promoter
   7917..8141    -  polyA_signal   bGH poly(A) signal: bovine growth hormone polyadenylation signal
   8173..8353    -  LTR            5' LTR (truncated): truncated 5' long terminal repeat (LTR) from HIV-1
   8360..8941    -  CDS            nef (fragment): NEF_HV1H2 - Experimental evidence at protein level: Swiss-Prot protein existence level 1. Extracellular Nef protein targets CD4(+) T-lymphocytes for apoptosis by interacting with CXCR4 surface receptors. From Human immunodeficiency virus type 1 group M subtype B (isolate HXB2) (HIV-1).
   8878..410     -  misc_feature   WPRE (across the origin): woodchuck hepatitis virus posttranscriptional regulatory element
>Addgene plasmid #240462 | pSE92: pFuGW-G14p-EYFP | addgene full sequence | sequence record 478409 | Addgene NGS Result
GGAAAGGACGATGATTTCCCCGACAACACCACGGAATTGTCAGTGCCCAACAGCCGAGCCCCTGTCCAGC
AGCGGGCAAGGCAGGCGGCGATGAGTTCCGCCGTGGCAATAGGGAGGGGGAAAGCGAAAGTCCCGGAAAG
GAGCTGACAGGTGGTGGCAATGCCCCAACCAGTGGGGGTTGCGTCAGCAAACACAGTGCACACCACGCCA
CGTTGCCTGACAACGGGCCACAACTCCTCATAAAGAGACAGCAACCAGGATTTATACAAGGAGGAGAAAA
TGAAAGCCATACGGGAAGCAATAGCATGATACAAAGGCATTAAAGCAGCGTATCCACATAGCGTAAAAGG
AGCAACATAGTTAAGAATACCAGTCAATCTTTCACAAATTTTGTAATCCAGAGGTTGATTATCGATAAGC
TTGATATCGATAGGTACCGAGTTTCTAGACGGAGTACTGTCCTCCGAGCGGAGTACTGTCCTCCGACTCG
AGCGGAGTACTGTCCTCCGATCGGAGTACTGTCCTCCGCGAATTCCGGAGTACTGTCCTCCGAAGACGCT
AGACGGAGTACTGTCCTCCGAGCGGAGTACTGTCCTCCGACTCGAGCGGAGTACTGTCCTCCGGCTAGAC
GGAGTACTGTCCTCCGAGCGGAGTACTGTCCTCCGACTCGAGCGGAGTACTGTCCTCCGGCTAGACGGAG
TACTGTCCTCCGAGCGGAGTACTGTCCTCCGACTCGAGCGGAGTACTGTCCTCCGGCTAGCGGGGGGCTA
TAAAAGGGGGTGGGGGCGTTCGTCCTCACTCTAGATCTGCGATCTAAGTAAGCTTGGCATTCCGGTACTG
TTGGTAAAGCCACCATGAGCAGCGGCGCCCTGCTGTTCCACGGCAAGATCCCCTACGTGGTGGAGATGGA
GGGCGATGTGGATGGCCACACCTTCAGCATCCGCGGTAAGGGCTACGGCGATGCCAGCGTGGGCAAGGTG
GATGCCCAGTTCATCTGCACCACCGGCGATGTGCCCGTGCCCTGGAGCACCCTGGTGACCACCCTGACCT
ACGGCGCCCAGTGCTTCGCCAAGTACGGCCCCGAGCTGAAGGATTTCTACAAGAGCTGCATGCCCGATGG
CTACGTGCAGGAGCGCACCATCACCTTCGAGGGCGATGGCAATTTCAAGACCCGCGCCGAGGTGACCTTC
GAGAATGGCAGCGTGTACAATCGCGTGAAGCTGAATGGCCAGGGCTTCAAGAAGGATGGCCACGTGCTGG
GCAAGAATCTGGAGTTCAATTTCACCCCCCACTGCCTGTACATCTGGGGCGATCAGGCCAATCACGGCCT
GAAGAGCGCCTTCAAGATCTGCCACGAGATCGCCGGCAGCAAGGGCGATTTCATCGTGGCCGATCACACC
CAGATGAATACCCCCATCGGCGGCGGCCCCGTGCACGTGCCCGAGTACCACCACATGAGCTACCACGTGA
AGCTGAGCAAGGATGTGACCGATCACCGCGATAATATGAGCCTGACGGAGACCGTGCGCGCCGTGGATTG
CCGCAAGACCTACCTGTAAATTAACCAAACTGGATCTCTGCTGTCCCTGTAATAAACCCGAAAATTTTGA
ATTTTTGTAATTTGTTTTTGTAATTCTTTAGTTTGTATGTCTGTTGCTATTATGTCTACTATTCTTTCCC
CTGCACTGTACCCCCCAATCCCCCCTTTTCTTTTAAAATTGTGGATGAATACTGCCATTTGTCTGCAGAA
TTGGCGCACGCAGTGCCGATCCGTTCACTAATCGAATGGATCTGTCTCTGTCTCTCTCTCCACCTTCTTC
TTCTATTCCTTCGGGCCTGTCGGGTCCCCTCGGGGTTGGGAGGTGGGTCTGAAACGATAATGGTGAATAT
CCCTGCCTAACTCTATTCACTATAGAAAGTACAGCAAAAACTATTCTTAAACCTACCAAGCCTCCTACTA
TCATTATGAATAATTTTATATACCACAGCCAATTTGTTATGTTAAACCAATTCCACAAACTTGCCCATTT
ATCTAATTCCAATAATTCTTGTTCATTCTTTTCTTGCTGGTTTTGCGATTCTTCAATTAAGGAGTGTATT
AAGCTTGTGTAATTGTTAATTTCTCTGTCCCACTCCATCCAGGTCGTGTGATTCCAAATCTGTTCCAGAG
ATTTATTACTCCAACTAGCATTCCAAGGCACAGCAGTGGTGCAAATGAGTTTTCCAGAGCAACCCCAAAT
CCCCAGGAGCTGTTGATCCTTTAGGTATCTTTCCACAGCCAGGATTCTTGCCTGGAGCTGCTTGATGCCC
CAGACTGTGAGTTGCAACAGATGCTGTTGCGCCTCAATAGCCCTCAGCAAATTGTTCTGCTGCTGCACTA
TACCAGACAATAATTGTCTGGCCTGTACCGTCAGCGTCATTGACGCTGCGCCCATAGTGCTTCCTGCTGC
TCCCAAGAACCCAAGGAACAAAGCTCCTATTCCCACTGCTCTTTTTTCTCTCTGCACCACTCTTCTCTTT
GCCTTGGTGGGTGCTACTCCTAATGGTTCAATTTTTACTACTTTATATTTATATAATTCACTTCTCCAAT
TGTCCCTCATATCTCCTCCTCCAGGTCTGAAGATCAGCGGCCGCTTGCTGTGCGGTGGTCTTACTTTTGT
TTTGCTCTTCCTCTATCTTGTCTAAAGCTTCCTTGGTGTCTTTTATCTCTATCCTTTGATGCACACAATA
GAGGGTTGCTACTGTATTATATAATGATCTAAGTTCTTCTGATCCTGTCTGAAGGGATGGTTGTAGCTGT
CCCAGTATTTGTCTACAGCCTTCTGATGTTTCTAACAGGCCAGGATTAACTGCGAATCGTTCTAGCTCCC
TGCTTGCCCATACTATATGTTTTAATTTATATTTTTTCTTTCCCCCTGGCCTTAACCGAATTTTTTCCCA
TCGCGATCTAATTCTCCCCCGCTTAATACTGACGCTCTCGCACCCATCTCTCTCCTTCTAGCCTCCGCTA
GTCAAAATTTTTGGCGTACTCACCAGTCGCCGCCCCTCGCCTCTTGCCGTGCGCGCTTCAGCAAGCCGAG
TCCTGCGTCGAGAGAGCTCCTCTGGTTTCCCTTTCGCTTTCAAGTCCCTGTTCGGGCGCCACTGCTAGAG
ATTTTCCACACTGACTAAAAGGGTCTGAGGGATCTCTAGTTACCAGAGTCACACAACAGACGGGCACACA
CTACTTGAAGCACTCAAGGCAAGCTTTATTGAGGCTTAAGCAGTGGGTTCCCTAGTTAGCCAGAGAGCTC
CCAGGCTCAGATCTGGTCTAACCAGAGAGACCCAGTACAGGCAAAACGCGCTGCTTATATAGACCTCCCA
CCGTACACGCCTACCGCCCATTTGCGTCAATGGGGCGGAGTTGTTACGACATTTTGGAAAGTCCCGTTGA
TTTTGGTGCCAAAACAAACTCCCATTGACGTCAATGGGGTGGAGACTTGGAAATCCCCGTGAGTCAAACC
GCTATCCACGCCCATTGATGTACTGCCAAAACCGCATCACCATGGTAATAGCGATGACTAATACGTAGAT
GTACTGCCAAGTAGGAAAGTCCCATAAGGTCATGTACTGGGCATAATGCCAGGCGGGCCATTTACCGTCA
TTGACGTCAATAGGGGGCGTACTTGGCATATGATACACTTGATGTACTGCCAAGTGGGCAGTTTACCGTA
AATACTCCACCCATTGACGTCAATGGAAAGTCCCTATTGGCGTTACTATGGGAACATACGTCATTATTGA
CGTCAATGGGCGGGGGTCGTTGGGCGGTCAGCCAGGCGGGCCATTTACCGTAAGTTATGTAACGCGGAAC
TCCATATATGGGCTATGAACTAATGACCCCGTAATTGATTACTATTAATAACTAGTCAATAATCAATGTC
AACGCGTATATCTGGCCCGTACATCGCGAAGCAGCGCAAAACGCCTAACCCTAAGCAGATTCTTCATGCA
ATTGTCGGTCAAGCCTTGCCTTGTTGTAGCTTAAATTTTGCTCGCGCACTACTCAGCGACCTCCAACACA
CAAGCAGGGAGCAGATACTGGCTTAACTATGCGGCATCAGAGCAGATTGTACTGAGAGTGCACCATAGGG
GATCGGGAGATCTCCCGATCCGTCGACGTCAGGTGGCACTTTTCGGGGAAATGTGCGCGGAACCCCTATT
TGTTTATTTTTCTAAATACATTCAAATATGTATCCGCTCATGAGACAATAACCCTGATAAATGCTTCAAT
AATATTGAAAAAGGAAGAGTATGAGTATTCAACATTTCCGTGTCGCCCTTATTCCCTTTTTTGCGGCATT
TTGCCTTCCTGTTTTTGCTCACCCAGAAACGCTGGTGAAAGTAAAAGATGCTGAAGATCAGTTGGGTGCA
CGAGTGGGTTACATCGAACTGGATCTCAACAGCGGTAAGATCCTTGAGAGTTTTCGCCCCGAAGAACGTT
TTCCAATGATGAGCACTTTTAAAGTTCTGCTATGTGGCGCGGTATTATCCCGTATTGACGCCGGGCAAGA
GCAACTCGGTCGCCGCATACACTATTCTCAGAATGACTTGGTTGAGTACTCACCAGTCACAGAAAAGCAT
CTTACGGATGGCATGACAGTAAGAGAATTATGCAGTGCTGCCATAACCATGAGTGATAACACTGCGGCCA
ACTTACTTCTGACAACGATCGGAGGACCGAAGGAGCTAACCGCTTTTTTGCACAACATGGGGGATCATGT
AACTCGCCTTGATCGTTGGGAACCGGAGCTGAATGAAGCCATACCAAACGACGAGCGTGACACCACGATG
CCTGTAGCAATGGCAACAACGTTGCGCAAACTATTAACTGGCGAACTACTTACTCTAGCTTCCCGGCAAC
AATTAATAGACTGGATGGAGGCGGATAAAGTTGCAGGACCACTTCTGCGCTCGGCCCTTCCGGCTGGCTG
GTTTATTGCTGATAAATCTGGAGCCGGTGAGCGTGGGTCTCGCGGTATCATTGCAGCACTGGGGCCAGAT
GGTAAGCCCTCCCGTATCGTAGTTATCTACACGACGGGGAGTCAGGCAACTATGGATGAACGAAATAGAC
AGATCGCTGAGATAGGTGCCTCACTGATTAAGCATTGGTAACTGTCAGACCAAGTTTACTCATATATACT
TTAGATTGATTTAAAACTTCATTTTTAATTTAAAAGGATCTAGGTGAAGATCCTTTTTGATAATCTCATG
ACCAAAATCCCTTAACGTGAGTTTTCGTTCCACTGAGCGTCAGACCCCGTAGAAAAGATCAAAGGATCTT
CTTGAGATCCTTTTTTTCTGCGCGTAATCTGCTGCTTGCAAACAAAAAAACCACCGCTACCAGCGGTGGT
TTGTTTGCCGGATCAAGAGCTACCAACTCTTTTTCCGAAGGTAACTGGCTTCAGCAGAGCGCAGATACCA
AATACTGTTCTTCTAGTGTAGCCGTAGTTAGGCCACCACTTCAAGAACTCTGTAGCACCGCCTACATACC
TCGCTCTGCTAATCCTGTTACCAGTGGCTGCTGCCAGTGGCGATAAGTCGTGTCTTACCGGGTTGGACTC
AAGACGATAGTTACCGGATAAGGCGCAGCGGTCGGGCTGAACGGGGGGTTCGTGCACACAGCCCAGCTTG
GAGCGAACGACCTACACCGAACTGAGATACCTACAGCGTGAGCTATGAGAAAGCGCCACGCTTCCCGAAG
GGAGAAAGGCGGACAGGTATCCGGTAAGCGGCAGGGTCGGAACAGGAGAGCGCACGAGGGAGCTTCCAGG
GGGAAACGCCTGGTATCTTTATAGTCCTGTCGGGTTTCGCCACCTCTGACTTGAGCGTCGATTTTTGTGA
TGCTCGTCAGGGGGGCGGAGCCTATGGAAAAACGCCAGCAACGCGGCCTTTTTACGGTTCCTGGCCTTTT
GCTGGCCTTTTGCTCACATGTTCTTTCCTGCGTTATCCCCTGATTCTGTGGATAACCGTATTACCGCCTT
TGAGTGAGCTGATACCGCTCGCCGCAGCCGAACGACCGAGCGCAGCGAGTCAGTGAGCGAGGAAGCGGAA
GAGCGCCCAATACGCAAACCGCCTCTCCCCGCGCGTTGGCCGATTCATTAATGCAGCTGGCACGACAGGT
TTCCCGACTGGAAAGCGGGCAGTGAGCGCAACGCAATTAATGTGAGTTAGCTCACTCATTAGGCACCCCA
GGCTTTACACTTTATGCTTCCGGCTCGTATGTTGTGTGGAATTGTGAGCGGATAACAATTTCACACAGGA
AACAGCTATGACCATGATTACGCCAAGCTCTAGCTAGAGGTCGACGGTATACAGACATGATAAGATACAT
TGATGAGTTTGGACAAACCACAACTAGAATGCAGTGAAAAAAATGCTTTATTTGTGAAATTTGTGATGCT
ATTGCTTTATTTGTAACCATTATAAGCTGCAATAAACAAGTTGGGGTGGGCGAAGAACTCCAGCATGAGA
TCCCCGCGCTGGAGGATCATCCAGCCGGCGTCCCGGAAAACGATTCCGAAGCCCAACCTTTCATAGAAGG
CGGCGGTGGAATCGAAATCTCGTAGCACGTGTCAGTCCTGCTCCTCGGCCACGAAGTGCACGCAGTTGCC
GGCCGGGTCGCGCAGGGCGAACTCCCGCCCCCACGGCTGCTCGCCGATCTCGGTCATGGCCGGCCCGGAG
GCGTCCCGGAAGTTCGTGGACACGACCTCCGACCACTCGGCGTACAGCTCGTCCAGGCCGCGCACCCACA
CCCAGGCCAGGGTGTTGTCCGGCACCACCTGGTCCTGGACCGCGCTGATGAACAGGGTCACGTCGTCCCG
GACCACACCGGCGAAGTCGTCCTCCACGAAGTCCCGGGAGAACCCGAGCCGGTCGGTCCAGAACTCGACC
GCTCCGGCGACGTCGCGCGCGGTGAGCACCGGAACGGCACTGGTCAACTTGGCCATGGTTTAGTTCCTCA
CCTTGTCGTATTATACTATGCCGATATACTATGCCGATGATTAATTGTCAACACGTGCTGATCAGATCCG
AAAATGGATATACAAGCTCCCGGGAGCTTTTTGCAAAAGCCTAGGCCTCCAAAAAAGCCTCCTCACTACT
TCTGGAATAGCTCAGAGGCAGAGGCGGCCTCGGCCTCTGCATAAATAAAAAAAATTAGTCAGCCATGGGG
CGGAGAATGGGCGGAACTGGGCGGAGTTAGGGGCGGGATGGGCGGAGTTAGGGGCGGGACTATGGTTGCT
GACTAATTGAGATGCATGCTTTGCATACTTCTGCCTGCTGGGGAGCCTGGGGACTTTCCACACCTGGTTG
CTGACTAATTGAGATGCATGCTTTGCATACTTCTGCCTGCTGGGGAGCCTGGGGACTTTCCACACCCTAA
CTGACACACATTCCACAGAATTAATTCGCGTTAAATTTTTGTTAAATCAGCTCATTTTTTAACCAATAGG
CCGAAATCGGCAAAATCCCTTATAAATCAAAAGAATAGACCGAGATAGGGT
[37 nt withheld, positions 7542-7578]
AAAGAACGTGGACTCCAACGTCAAAGG
[49 nt withheld, positions 7606-7654]
T
[91 nt withheld, positions 7656-7746]
G
[124 nt withheld, positions 7748-7871]
GGGGATACCCCCTAGAGCCCCAGCTGGTTCTTTCCGCCTCAGAAGCCATAGAGCCCACCGCATCCCCAGC
ATGCCTGCTATTGTCTTCCCAATCCTCCCCCTTGCTGTCCTGCCCCACCCCACCCCCCAGAATAGAATGA
CACCTACTCAGACAATGCGATGCAATTTCCTCATTTTATTAGGAAAGGACAGTGGGAGTGGCACCTTCCA
GGGTCAAGGAAGGCACGGGGGAGGGGCAAACAACAGATGGCTGGCAACTAGAAGGCACAGTCGAGGCTGA
TCAGCGGGTTTAAACGGGCCCTGCTAGAGATTTTCCACACTGACTAAAAGGGTCTGAGGGATCTCTAGTT
ACCAGAGTCACACAACAGACGGGCACACACTACTTGAAGCACTCAAGGCAAGCTTTATTGAGGCTTAAGC
AGTGGGTTCCCTAGTTAGCCAGAGAGCTCCCAGGCTCAGATCTGGTCTAACCAGAGAGACCCAGTACAGT
CCGGATGCAGCTCTCGGGCCATGTGATGAAATGCTAGGCGGCTGTCAAACCTCCACTCTAATACTTCTCT
CTCCGGGTCATCCATCCCATGCAGGCTCACAGGGTGTAACAAGCGGGTGTTCTCTCCTTCATTGGCTTCT
TCTACCTTCTCTTGCTCAACTGGTACTAGCTTGTAGCACCATCCAAAGGTCAGTGGATATCTGATCCCTG
GCCCTGGTGTGTAGTTCTGCCAATCAGGGAAGTAGCCTTGTGTGTGGTAGATCCACAGATCAAGGATATC
TTGTCTTCGTTGGGAGTGAATTAGCCCTTCCAGTCCCCCCTTTTCTTTTAAAAAGTGGCTAAGATCTACA
GCTGCCTTGTAAGTCATTGGTCTTAAAGGTACCTGAGGTGTGACTGGAAAACCCACCTCCTCCTCCTCTT
GTGCTTCTAGCCAGGCACAATCAGCATTGGTAGCTGCTGTATTGCTACTTGTGATTGCTCCATGTTTTTC
TAGGTCTCGAGGTCGACGGTATCGATGCGGGGAGGCGGCCCAAAGGGAGATCCGACTCGTCTGAGGGCGA
AGGCGAAGACGCGGAAGAGGCCGCAGAGCCGGCAGCAGGCCGCGGGAAGGAAGGTCCGCTGGATTGAGGG
CCGAAGGGACGTAGCAGAAGGACGTCCCGCGCAGAATCCAGGTGGCAACACAGGCGAGCAGCCAA
